>Addgene plasmid #43721 | III-TTCG | depositor partial sequence | sequence record 58986 | III-TTCG sequence 426 bps
CGTCTCGGCTCACCCCAGAGCAGGTCGTGGCCATTGCCTCGAATGGAGGGGGCAAACAGGCGTTGGAAAC
CGTACAACGATTGCTGCCGGTGCTGTGCCAAGCGCACGGACTCACCCCAGAGCAGGTCGTGGCCATTGCC
TCGAATGGAGGGGGCAAACAGGCGTTGGAAACCGTACAACGATTGCTGCCGGTGCTGTGCCAAGCGCACG
GACTCACCCCAGAGCAGGTCGTGGCGATCGCAAGCCACGACGGAGGAAAGCAAGCCTTGGAAACAGTACA
GAGGCTGTTGCCTGTGCTGTGCCAAGCGCACGGATTAACCCCAGAGCAGGTCGTGGCAATCGCGAGCAAT
AACGGCGGAAAACAGGCTTTGGAAACGGTGCAGAGGCTCCTTCCAGTGCTGTGCCAAGCGCACGGACTCA
GAGACG
