>Addgene plasmid #43721 | III-TTCG | addgene partial sequence | sequence record 61740 | M13-F20 5'-TGTAAAACGACGGCCAGT-3'
TTGGGCGATTGGGCCCTCTGATGCATGCTCGAGCGGCCGCCAGTGTGATGGATATCTGCAGAATTCGCCC
TTGATGCCGTCCTAGCGCGTCTCGGCTCACCCCAGAGCAGGTCGTGGCCATTGCCTCGAATGGAGGGGGC
AAACAGGCGTTGGAAACCGTACAACGATTGCTGCCGGTGCTGTGCCAAGCGCACGGACTCACCCCAGAGC
AGGTCGTGGCCATTGCCTCGAATGGAGGGGGCAAACAGGCGTTGGAAACCGTACAACGATTGCTGCCGGT
GCTGTGCCAAGCGCACGGACTCACCCCAGAGCAGGTCGTGGCGATCGCAAGCCACGACGGAGGAAAGCAA
GCCTTGGAAACAGTACAGAGGCTGTTGCCTGTGCTGTGCCAAGCGCACGGATTAACCCCAGAGCAGGTCG
TGGCAATCGCGAGCAATAACGGCGGAAAACAGGCTTTGGAAACGGTGCAGAGGCTCCTTCCAGTGCTGTG
CCAAGCGCACGGACTCAGAGACGTGGGCACAGGAAAGATACTTAAGGGCGAATTCCAGCACACTGGCGGC
CGTTACTAGTGGATCCGAGCTCGGTACCAAGCTTGATGCATAGCTTGAGTATTCTATAGTGTCACCTAAA
TAGCTTGGCGTAATCATGGTCATAGCTGTTTCCTGTGTGAAATTGTTATCCGCTCACAATTCCACACAAC
ATACGAGCCGGAAGCATAAAGTGTAAAGCCTGGGGTGCCTAATGAGTGAGCTAACTCACATTAATTGCGT
TGCGCTCACTGCCCGCTTTCCAGTCGGGAAACCTGTCGTGCCAGCTGCATTAATGAATCGGCCAACGCGC
GGGGAGAGGCGGTTTGCGTATTGGGCGCTCTTCCGCTTCCTCGCTCACTGACTCGCTGCGCTCGGTCGTT
CGGCTGCGGCGAGCGGTATCAGCTCACTCAAAGGCGGTAATAC
