[The description below was written by a language model from this plasmid's Addgene catalogue record.]
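Description:
III-TTCG is a bacterial cloning plasmid built on the commercial pCRII-TOPO backbone (about 4 kb without insert), carrying a 426 bp synthetic insert introduced by TOPO cloning. It is maintained at high copy in E. coli and is selectable with both ampicillin and kanamycin, reflecting the two resistance markers present on this backbone. The recorded sequencing primer sites, T7 on the 5′ side and M13 reverse on the 3′ side, flank the cloning site and allow the insert to be verified. No feature table is provided, so other backbone elements such as the origin of replication are not itemised in the record.

The record does not describe the insert beyond its name, synthetic origin and size. The plasmid was deposited in connection with a TALEN genome-editing system developed for generating human stem cell-based disease models. In that context the name plausibly indicates a pre-assembled block of TAL effector repeats recognising the four-base sequence TTCG, with "III" denoting its position in an ordered assembly; the insert size is roughly what four TALE repeats would occupy. This reading is an inference from the name and associated publication, not something stated in the catalogue fields. There is no indication of a promoter or other expression elements acting on the insert, which fits the listed vector type: the plasmid appears to serve as a storage and propagation vehicle for a modular DNA part, one member of a library from which fragments would be taken and combined into full-length TALEN arrays in a separate destination vector, rather than as an expression construct in its own right.
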