Addgene plasmid #43721: III-TTCG
Depositing lab: Chad Cowan & Kiran Musunuru. Depositing organization: Harvard University. Publication: A TALEN Genome-Editing System for Generating Human Stem Cell-Based Disease Models. Ding Q, Lee YK, Schaefer EA, Peters DT, Veres A, Kim K, Kuperwasser N, Motola DL, Meissner TB, Hendriks WT, Trevisan M, Gupta RM, Moisan A, Banks E, Friesen M, Schinzel RT, Xia F, Tang A, Xia Y, Figueroa E, Wann A, Ahfeldt T, Daheron L, Zhang F, Rubin LL, Peng LF, Chung RT, Musunuru K, Cowan CA. Cell Stem Cell. 2012 Dec 12. pii: S1934-5909(12)00645-5. doi: 10.1016/j.stem.2012.11.011. PubMed 23246482.
Backbone
  Vector backbone: pCRII-TOPO
  Backbone manufacturer: Invitrogen
  Backbone size w/o insert (bp): 3973
  Vector type: Bacterial Cloning
Growth in bacteria
  Bacterial resistance: Ampicillin and Kanamycin, 100 & 50 μg/mL
  Growth temperature: 37°C
  Growth strain: Top10
  Copy number: High Copy
Gene/Insert
  Gene/Insert name: III-TTCG
  Species: Synthetic
  Insert size (bp): 426
  Cloning method: TOPO Cloning
  Sequencing primers: 5′ T7; 3′ M13-rev
Terms and licenses: Academic/Nonprofit Terms; Industry Terms: Not Available to Industry
How to cite: III-TTCG was a gift from Chad Cowan & Kiran Musunuru (Addgene plasmid # 43721 ; http://n2t.net/addgene:43721 ; RRID:Addgene_43721)
